>Addgene plasmid #160989 | pGST-pol1-N2 | addgene full sequence | sequence record 318084 | Addgene NGS Result
AACGCCAGCAACGCGGCCTTTTTACGGTTCCTGGCCTTTTGCTGGCCTTTTGCTCACATGTTCTTTCCTG
CGTTATCCCCTGATTCTGTGGATAACCGTATTACCGCCTTTGAGTGAGCTGATACCGCTCGCCGCAGCCG
AACGACCGAGCGCAGCGAGTCAGTGAGCGAGGAAGCGGAAGAGCGCCTGATGCGGTATTTTCTCCTTACG
CATCTGTGCGGTATTTCACACCGCATAAATTCCGACACCATCGAATGGCGCAAAACCTTTCGCGGTATGG
CATGATAGCGCCCGGAAGAGAGTCAATTCAGGGTGGTGAATGTGAAACCAGTAACGTTATACGATGTCGC
AGAGTATGCCGGTGTCTCTTATCAGACCGTTTCCCGCGTGGTGAACCAGGCCAGCCACGTTTCTGCGAAA
ACGCGGGAAAAAGTGGAAGCGGCGATGGCGGAGCTGAATTACATTCCCAACCGCGTGGCACAACAACTGG
CGGGCAAACAGTCGTTGCTGATTGGCGTTGCCACCTCCAGTCTGGCCCTGCACGCGCCGTCGCAAATTGT
CGCGGCGATTAAATCTCGCGCCGATCAACTGGGTGCCAGCGTGGTGGTGTCGATGGTAGAACGAAGCGGC
GTCGAAGCCTGTAAAGCGGCGGTGCACAATCTTCTCGCGCAACGCGTCAGTGGGCTGATCATTAACTATC
CGCTGGATGACCAGGATGCCATTGCTGTGGAAGCTGCCTGCACTAATGTTCCGGCGTTATTTCTTGATGT
CTCTGACCAGACACCCATCAACAGTATTATTTTCTCCCATGAAGACGGTACGCGACTGGGCGTGGAGCAT
CTGGTCGCATTGGGTCACCAGCAAATCGCGCTGTTAGCGGGCCCATTAAGTTCTGTCTCGGCGCGTCTGC
GTCTGGCTGGCTGGCATAAATATCTCACTCGCAATCAAATTCAGCCGATAGCGGAACGGGAAGGCGACTG
GAGTGCCATGTCCGGTTTTCAACAAACCATGCAAATGCTGAATGAGGGCATCGTTCCCACTGCGATGCTG
GTTGCCAACGATCAGATGGCGCTGGGCGCAATGCGCGCCATTACCGAGTCCGGGCTGCGCGTTGGTGCGG
ATATCTCGGTAGTGGGATACGACGATACCGAAGACAGCTCATGTTATATCCCGCCGTTAACCACCATCAA
ACAGGATTTTCGCCTGCTGGGGCAAACCAGCGTGGACCGCTTGCTGCAACTCTCTCAGGGCCAGGCGGTG
AAGGGCAATCAGCTGTTGCCCGTCTCACTGGTGAAAAGAAAAACCACCCTGGCGCCCAATACGCAAACCG
CCTCTCCCCGCGCGTTGGCCGATTCATTAATGCAGCTGGCACGACAGGTTTCCCGACTGGAAAGCGGGCA
GTGAGCGCAACGCAATTAATGTAAGTTAGCTCACTCATTAGGCACCCCAGGCTTTACACTTTATGCTTCC
GGCTCGTATGTTGTGTGGAATTGTGAGCGGATAACAATTTCACACAGGAAACAGCTATGACCATGATTAC
GGATTCACTGGCCGTCGTTTTACAACGTCGTGACTGGGAAAACCCTGGCGTTACCCAACTTAATCGCCTT
GCAGCACATCCCCCTTTCGCCAGCTGGCGTAATAGCGAAGAGGCCCGCACCGATCGCCCTTCCCAACAGT
TGCGCAGCCTGAATGGCGAATGGCGCTTTGCCTGGTTTCCGGCACCAGAAGCGGTGCCGGAAAGCTGGCT
GGAGTGCGATCTTCCTGAGGCCGATACTGTCGTCGTCCCCTCAAACTGGCAGATGCACGGTTACGATGCG
CCCATCTACACCAACGTGACCTATCCCATTACGGTCAATCCGCCGTTTGTTCCCACGGAGAATCCGACGG
GTTGTTACTCGCTCACATTTAATGTTGATGAAAGCTGGCTACAGGAAGGCCAGACGCGAATTATTTTTGA
TGGCGTTGGAATTAGCTTATCGACTGCACGGTGCACCAATGCTTCTGGCGTCAGGCAGCCATCGGAAGCT
GTGGTATGGCTGTGCAGGTCGTAAATCACTGCATAATTCGTGTCGCTCAAGGCGCACTCCCGTTCTGGAT
AATGTTTTTTGCGCCGACATCATAACGGTTCTGGCAAATATTCTGAAATGAGCTGTTGACAATTAATCAT
CGGCTCGTATAATGTGTGGAATTGTGAGCGGATAACAATTTCACACAGGAAACAGTATTCATGTCCCCTA
TACTAGGTTATTGGAAAATTAAGGGCCTTGTGCAACCCACTCGACTTCTTTTGGAATATCTTGAAGAAAA
ATATGAAGAGCATTTGTATGAGCGCGATGAAGGTGATAAATGGCGAAACAAAAAGTTTGAATTGGGTTTG
GAGTTTCCCAATCTTCCTTATTATATTGATGGTGATGTTAAATTAACACAGTCTATGGCCATCATACGTT
ATATAGCTGACAAGCACAACATGTTGGGTGGTTGTCCAAAAGAGCGTGCAGAGATTTCAATGCTTGAAGG
AGCGGTTTTGGATATTAGATACGGTGTTTCGAGAATTGCATATAGTAAAGACTTTGAAACTCTCAAAGTT
GATTTTCTTAGCAAGCTACCTGAAATGCTGAAAATGTTCGAAGATCGTTTATGTCATAAAACATATTTAA
ATGGTGATCATGTAACCCATCCTGACTTCATGTTGTATGACGCTCTTGATGTTGTTTTATACATGGACCC
AATGTGCCTGGATGCGTTCCCAAAATTAGTTTGTTTTAAAAAACGTATTGAAGCTATCCCACAAATTGAT
AAGTACTTGAAATCCAGCAAGTATATAGCATGGCCTTTGCAGGGCTGGCAAGCCACGTTTGGTGGTGGCG
ACCATCCTCCAAAAATCGATACGACCGAAAACCTGTATTTTCAGGGCGCCATGGATCCCATGTCTTCTAA
AAGTGAAAAATTAGAAAAATTGAGAAAGCTGCAAGCCGCTCGAAATGGTACATCCATCGATGATTACGAA
GGTGACGAATCAGATGGTGACAGAATATACGACGAAATCGACGAAAAAGAATACAGGGCCAGAAAGCGCC
AGGAATTGCTGCATGACGATTTTGTTGTAGATGACGATGGTGTAGGCTACGTCGATCGTGGTGTCGAAGA
AGATTGGAGGGAAGTTGATAACAGTTCAAGTGATGAAGACACTGGAAACCTTGCTAGCAAGGATTCTAAA
AGGAAGAAGAATATAAAAAGGGAGAAAGACCACCAGATTACAGATATGCTGCGAACTCAACATTCCAAAT
CAACACTGCTAGCACATGCAAAAAAATCCCAAAAAAAAAGTATCCCCATCGATAATTTTGATGACATTCT
TGGTGAGTTTGAATCTGGTGAAGTAGAAAAACCCAATATTTTACTGCCATCCAAATTAAGGGAAAATTTA
AATTCTTCGCCGACTAGTGAATTTTGAGGAATTCAAAGGCCTACGTCGACGAGCTCAACTAGTGCGGCCG
CTTTCGAATCTAGAGCCTGCAGTCTCGAGCGGCCGCATCGTGACTGACTGACGATCTGCCTCGCGCGTTT
CGGTGATGACGGTGAAAACCTCTGACACATGCAGCTCCCGGAGACGGTCACAGCTTGTCTGTAAGCGGAT
GCCGGGAGCAGACAAGCCCGTCAGGGCGCGTCAGCGGGTGTTGGCGGGTGTCGGGGCGCAGCCATGACCC
AGTCACGTAGCGATAGCGGAGTGTATAATTCTTGAATACGAAAGGGCCTCGTGATACGCCTATTTTTATA
GGTTAATGTCATGATAATAATGGTTTCTTAGACGTCAGGTGGCACTTTTCGGGGAAATGTGCGCGGAACC
CCTATTTGTTTATTTTTCTAAATACATTCAAATATGTATCCGCTCATGAGACAATAACCCTGATAAATGC
TTCAATAATATTGAAAAAGGAAGAGTATGAGTATTCAACATTTCCGTGTCGCCCTTATTCCCTTTTTTGC
GGCATTTTGCCTTCCTGTTTTTGCTCACCCAGAAACGCTGGTGAAAGTAAAAGATGCTGAAGATCAGTTG
GGTGCACGAGTGGGTTACATCGAACTGGATCTCAACAGCGGTAAGATCCTTGAGAGTTTTCGCCCCGAAG
AACGTTTTCCAATGATGAGCACTTTTAAAGTTCTGCTATGTGGCGCGGTATTATCCCGTGTTGACGCCGG
GCAAGAGCAACTCGGTCGCCGCATACACTATTCTCAGAATGACTTGGTTGAGTACTCACCAGTCACAGAA
AAGCATCTTACGGATGGCATGACAGTAAGAGAATTATGCAGTGCTGCCATAACCATGAGTGATAACACTG
CGGCCAACTTACTTCTGACAACGATCGGAGGACCGAAGGAGCTAACCGCTTTTTTGCACAACATGGGGGA
TCATGTAACTCGCCTTGATCGTTGGGAACCGGAGCTGAATGAAGCCATACCAAACGACGAGCGTGACACC
ACGATGCCTGCAGCAATGGCAACAACGTTGCGCAAACTATTAACTGGCGAACTACTTACTCTAGCTTCCC
GGCAACAATTAATAGACTGGATGGAGGCGGATAAAGTTGCAGGACCACTTCTGCGCTCGGCCCTTCCGGC
TGGCTGGTTTATTGCTGATAAATCTGGAGCCGGTGAGCGTGGGTCTCGCGGTATCATTGCAGCACTGGGG
CCAGATGGTAAGCCCTCCCGTATCGTAGTTATCTACACGACGGGGAGTCAGGCAACTATGGATGAACGAA
ATAGACAGATCGCTGAGATAGGTGCCTCACTGATTAAGCATTGGTAACTGTCAGACCAAGTTTACTCATA
TATACTTTAGATTGATTTAAAACTTCATTTTTAATTTAAAAGGATCTAGGTGAAGATCCTTTTTGATAAT
CTCATGACCAAAATCCCTTAACGTGAGTTTTCGTTCCACTGAGCGTCAGACCCCGTAGAAAAGATCAAAG
GATCTTCTTGAGATCCTTTTTTTCTGCGCGTAATCTGCTGCTTGCAAACAAAAAAACCACCGCTACCAGC
GGTGGTTTGTTTGCCGGATCAAGAGCTACCAACTCTTTTTCCGAAGGTAACTGGCTTCAGCAGAGCGCAG
ATACCAAATACTGTCCTTCTAGTGTAGCCGTAGTTAGGCCACCACTTCAAGAACTCTGTAGCACCGCCTA
CATACCTCGCTCTGCTAATCCTGTTACCAGTGGCTGCTGCCAGTGGCGATAAGTCGTGTCTTACCGGGTT
GGACTCAAGACGATAGTTACCGGATAAGGCGCAGCGGTCGGGCTGAACGGGGGGTTCGTGCACACAGCCC
AGCTTGGAGCGAACGACCTACACCGAACTGAGATACCTACAGCGTGAGCTATGAGAAAGCGCCACGCTTC
CCGAAGGGAGAAAGGCGGACAGGTATCCGGTAAGCGGCAGGGTCGGAACAGGAGAGCGCACGAGGGAGCT
TCCAGGGGGAAACGCCTGGTATCTTTATAGTCCTGTCGGGTTTCGCCACCTCTGACTTGAGCGTCGATTT
TTGTGATGCTCGTCAGGGGGGCGGAGCCTATGGAAA
Features (pLannotate 1.2.2; 19 found; start..end, strand, type, name):
     48..181     +  rep_origin     RSF ori (fragment): Plasmids containing the RSF 1030 origin of replication can be propagated in E. coli cells that contain additional plasmids with compatible origins.
    186..237     -  misc_feature   bom (fragment): basis of mobility region from pBR322
    244..321     +  promoter       lacI promoter: lacI
    322..1404    +  CDS            lacI: lac repressor; lacI; The lac repressor binds to the lac operator to inhibit transcription in E. coli. This inhibition can be relieved by adding lactose or isopropyl-β-D-thiogalactopyranoside (IPTG).
   1417..1438    +  protein_bind   CAP binding site: CAP binding activates transcription in the presence of cAMP. E. coli catabolite activator protein
   1453..1483    +  promoter       lac promoter: promoter for the E. coli lac operon
   1491..1507    +  protein_bind   lac operator: The lac repressor binds to the lac operator to inhibit transcription in E. coli. This inhibition can be relieved by adding lactose or isopropyl-β-D-thiogalactopyranoside (IPTG). lac repressor encoded by lacI
   1527..1700    +  CDS            lacZα: LacZα fragment of β-galactosidase; lacZ fragment
   1964..2080    -  CDS            yciV (fragment): RNAAM_ECOLI - Also known as trpH From Escherichia coli (strain K12).
   2156..2184    +  promoter       tac promoter: strong E. coli promoter; hybrid between the trp and lac UV5 promoters
   2192..2208    +  protein_bind   lac operator: The lac repressor binds to the lac operator to inhibit transcription in E. coli. This inhibition can be relieved by adding lactose or isopropyl-β-D-thiogalactopyranoside (IPTG). lac repressor encoded by lacI
   2231..2884    +  CDS            GST26_SCHJA: Experimental evidence at protein level: Swiss-Prot protein existence level 1. GST isoenzymes appear to play a central role in the parasite detoxification system. Other functions are also suspected including a role in increasing the solubility of haematin in the parasite gut. From Schistosoma japonicum (Blood fluke).
   2897..2917    +  CDS            TEV site: tobacco etch virus (TEV) protease recognition and cleavage site
   2930..3454    +  CDS            POL1 (fragment): DPOA_YEAST - Also known as CDC17. Experimental evidence at protein level: Swiss-Prot protein existence level 1. Catalytic component of DNA polymerase alpha, which in complex with DNA primase (DNA polymerase alpha:primase) constitutes a replicative polymerase (PubMed:10898792, PubMed:22119860, PubMed:31488849). POL1 has a role in promoting telomere replication during interaction with CDC13 (PubMed:10898792). From Saccharomyces cerevisiae (strain ATCC 204508 / S288c) (Baker's yeast).
   3556..3595    +  CDS            rop (fragment): Rop protein, which maintains plasmids at low copy number; rop
   3697..3737    +  misc_feature   bom (fragment): basis of mobility region from pBR322
   3842..3946    +  promoter       AmpR promoter: bla
   3947..4807    +  CDS            AmpR: β-lactamase; bla; confers resistance to ampicillin, carbenicillin, and related antibiotics
   4978..5566    +  rep_origin     ori: high-copy-number ColE1/pMB1/pBR322/pUC origin of replication
