[The description below was written by a language model from this plasmid's Addgene catalogue record and pLannotate feature annotations shown in this document.]
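Description:
pGST-pol1-N2 is a bacterial expression plasmid built on the pGST-parallel backbone, designed to produce a fragment of the Saccharomyces cerevisiae Pol1 protein, the catalytic subunit of DNA polymerase alpha, as a GST fusion in E. coli. The sequenced plasmid is 5,566 nt. It replicates from a high-copy ColE1/pUC-type origin and is selected with ampicillin through a β-lactamase gene driven by its own promoter. Short annotated remnants of bom, rop and an RSF-type origin appear to be backbone leftovers rather than functional elements.

Expression is driven by the tac promoter, a strong trp/lac hybrid, followed by a lac operator. The plasmid also carries lacI with its own promoter, so the repressor keeps the cassette off until lactose or IPTG is added. The open reading frame begins with Schistosoma japonicum glutathione S-transferase, followed by a TEV protease recognition site and then the POL1 fragment. The GST tag therefore sits at the N terminus and can be cleaved away after affinity capture on glutathione resin. The catalogue lists the insert as 600 bp, while the annotation matches about 525 nt to POL1. The record does not state which residues of Pol1 the "N2" fragment covers, and the cloning sites are recorded as unknown. A lac promoter/operator and lacZα segment downstream of lacI is also annotated, probably a backbone remnant.

The associated publication concerns the interaction of DNA polymerase alpha with histones H3-H4 and the transfer of parental histones to lagging strands. A GST-tagged Pol1 fragment would suit pull-down or binding assays of that interaction, although the record itself states only that the plasmid expresses a Pol1 fragment.
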