Addgene plasmid #160989: pGST-pol1-N2
Purpose: Express a fragment of yeast pol1 protein
Depositing lab: Zhiguo Zhang. Depositing organization: Columbia University. Publication: DNA polymerase alpha interacts with H3-H4 and facilitates the transfer of parental histones to lagging strands. Li Z, Hua X, Serra-Cardona A, Xu X, Gan S, Zhou H, Yang WS, Chen CL, Xu RM, Zhang Z. Sci Adv. 2020 Aug 26;6(35):eabb5820. doi: 10.1126/sciadv.abb5820. eCollection 2020 Aug. PubMed 32923642.
Backbone
  Vector backbone: pGST-parallel
  Vector type: Bacterial Expression
Growth in bacteria
  Bacterial resistance: Ampicillin, 100 μg/mL
  Growth temperature: 37°C
  Growth strain: DH5alpha
  Copy number: High Copy
Gene/Insert
  Gene/Insert name: pol1
  Species: S. cerevisiae (budding yeast)
  Insert size (bp): 600
  Tag / fusion protein: GST (N terminal on backbone)
  Cloning method: Restriction Enzyme; 5′ cloning site Unknown (unknown if destroyed)
Terms and licenses: Academic/Nonprofit Terms; Industry Terms: Not Available to Industry
How to cite: pGST-pol1-N2 was a gift from Zhiguo Zhang (Addgene plasmid # 160989 ; http://n2t.net/addgene:160989 ; RRID:Addgene_160989)
