>Addgene plasmid #160989 | pGST-pol1-N2 | depositor partial sequence | sequence record 311897 | pGST-pol1-N2 sequence 1090 bps
NNNNNNNNNNNNNNCGTTTGGTGGTGGCGACCATCCTCCNAAAATCGATACGACCGAAAACCTGTATTTT
CAGGGCGCCATGGATCCGGGATCCCATGTCTTCTAAAAGTGAAAAATTAGAAAAATTGAGAAAGCTGCAA
GCCGCTCGAAATGGTACATCCATCGATGATTACGAAGGTGACGAATCAGATGGTGACAGAATATACGACG
AAATCGACGAAAAAGAATACAGGGCCAGAAAGCGCCAGGAATTGCTGCATGACGATTTTGTTGTAGATGA
CGATGGTGTAGGCTACGTCGATCGTGGTGTCGAAGAAGATTGGAGGGAAGTTGATAACAGTTCAAGTGAT
GAAGACACTGGAAACCTTGCTAGCAAGGATTCTAAAAGGAAGAAGAATATAAAAAGGGAGAAAGACCACC
AGATTACAGATATGCTGCGAACTCAACATTCCAAATCAACACTGCTAGCACATGCAAAAAAATCCCAAAA
AAAAAGTATCCCCATCGATAATTTTGATGACATTCTTGGTGAGTTTGAATCTGGTGAAGTAGAAAAACCC
AATATTTTACTGCCATCCAAATTAAGGGAAAATTTAAATTCTTCGCCGACTAGTGAATTTTGAGGAATTC
AAAGGCCTACGTCGACGAGCTCAACTAGTGCGGCCGCTTTCGAATCTAGAGCCTGCAGTCTCGAGCGGCC
GCATCGTGACTGACTGACGATCTGCCTCGCGCGTTTCGGTGATGACGGTGAAAACCTCTGACACATGCAG
CTCCCGGAGACGGTCACAGCTTGTCTGTAAGCGGATGCCGGGAGCAGACAAGCCCGTCAGGGCGCGTCAG
CGGGTGTTGGCGGGTGTCGGGGCGCAGCCATGACCCAGTCACGTAGCGATAGCGGAGTGTATAATTCTTG
AAGACGAAAGGGCCTCGTGATACGCCTATTTTTATAGGTTAATGTCATGATAATAATGGTTTCTTAGACG
TCAGGTGGCACTTTTCGGGGAAATGTGCGCGGAACCCCTATTTGGTTATTTTTCTAAATACATTCAAATA
TGTATCCGCTCATGAGACAATAACCCTGATAAATGCTTCA
